Addgene plasmid #22819: pBTB-3
Purpose: (Empty Backbone)
Depositing lab: Ryan Gill. Depositing organization: University of Colorado, Boulder. Publication: Broad host range vectors for stable genomic library construction. Lynch MD, Gill RT. Biotechnol Bioeng. 2006 May 5. 94(1):151-8. 10.1002/bit.20836 PubMed 16496398.
Backbone
  Vector backbone: pBTB-3
  Backbone size (bp): 3586
  Vector type: Bacterial Expression
Growth in bacteria
  Bacterial resistance: Chloramphenicol, 25 μg/mL
  Growth temperature: 37°C
  Growth strain: DH5alpha
  Copy number: Unknown
Gene/Insert
  Gene/Insert name: None
  Cloning method: Restriction Enzyme; 5′ cloning site XbaI (unknown if destroyed); 3′ cloning site EcoRV (unknown if destroyed)
  Sequencing primers: 5′ tctccatacccgtttttttg
Terms and licenses: Academic/Nonprofit Terms; Industry Terms: Not Available to Industry
Depositor comments: Addgene's QC sequence shows a 4bp gap with the depositor's provided sequence. The lab does not believe this affects the plasmid activity.
How to cite: pBTB-3 was a gift from Ryan Gill (Addgene plasmid # 22819 ; http://n2t.net/addgene:22819 ; RRID:Addgene_22819)
