[The description below was written by a language model from this plasmid's Addgene catalogue record and the feature table of its GenBank file.]
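Description:
pBTB-3 is a 3,586 bp empty bacterial expression backbone built around the broad-host-range pBBR1 replicon. It carries the pBBR1 oriV together with the gene for the pBBR1 Rep protein that this origin requires. This pairing allows replication in E. coli and, in principle, in a wide range of other Gram-negative bacteria. Selection is by chloramphenicol resistance, conferred by the cat gene encoding chloramphenicol acetyltransferase. The copy number is recorded as unknown.

The expression module is the arabinose-inducible system from the E. coli L-arabinose operon. The araC regulator is transcribed divergently from the araBAD promoter, so transcription into the cloning region is kept low without arabinose and is activated when the sugar is added. No insert is present. The record lists XbaI and EcoRV as the 5′ and 3′ cloning sites, and on the circular map these would lie downstream of the araBAD promoter. Two bidirectional terminators are annotated. The soxR terminator lies just past the end of the promoter region and ahead of the origin, and the tonB terminator sits between the resistance gene and araC. This arrangement suggests that cloned DNA is transcriptionally insulated from the replication and selection functions, a design that helps keep inserts stable.

In keeping with the associated publication, the vector is intended for building stable genomic libraries that can be moved between host species, with optional inducible expression of the cloned fragments. The depositor notes that the repository's quality-control sequence differs from the supplied sequence by a 4 bp gap, which is not believed to affect function.
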