LOCUS       Exported 3586 bp ds-DNA circular SYN 13-MAY-2021
DEFINITION  synthetic circular DNA
ACCESSION   .
VERSION     .
KEYWORDS    pBTB-3
SOURCE      synthetic DNA construct
  ORGANISM  synthetic DNA construct
REFERENCE   1 (bases 1 to 3586)
  AUTHORS   Lynch MD, Gill RT
  TITLE     Broad host range vectors for stable genomic library construction.
  JOURNAL   Biotechnol Bioeng. 2006 May 5. 94(1):151-8.
  PUBMED    16496398
REFERENCE   2 (bases 1 to 3586)
  AUTHORS   .
  TITLE     Direct Submission
  JOURNAL   Exported May 13, 2021 from SnapGene Server 1.1.58
            http://www.snapgene.com
FEATURES             Location/Qualifiers
     source          1..3586
                     /organism="synthetic DNA construct"
                     /mol_type="other DNA"
     terminator      60..96
                     /label=soxR terminator
                     /note="bidirectional E. coli soxR transcription terminator"
     rep_origin      102..871
                     /label=pBBR1 oriV
                     /note="replication origin of the broad-host-range plasmid
                     pBBR1 from Bordetella bronchiseptica; requires the pBBR1
                     Rep protein for replication"
     CDS             872..1534
                     /codon_start=1
                     /product="replication protein for the broad-host-range
                     plasmid pBBR1 from Bordetella bronchiseptica"
                     /label=pBBR1 Rep
                     /translation="MATQSREIGIQAKNKPGHWVQTERKAHEAWAGLIARKPTAAMLLH
                     HLVAQMGHQNAVVVSQKTLSKLIGRSLRTVQYAVKDLVAERWISVVKLNGPGTVSAYVV
                     NDRVAWGQPRDQLRLSVFSAAVVVDHDDQDESLLGHGDLRRIPTLYPGEQQLPTGPGEE
                     PPSQPGIPGMEPDLPALTETEEWERRGQQRLPMPDEPCFLDDGEPLEPPTRVTLPRR"
     CDS             1631..2290
                     /codon_start=1
                     /gene="cat"
                     /product="chloramphenicol acetyltransferase"
                     /label=CmR
                     /note="confers resistance to chloramphenicol"
                     /translation="MEKKITGYTTVDISQWHRKEHFEAFQSVAQCTYNQTVQLDITAFL
                     KTVKKNKHKFYPAFIHILARLMNAHPEFRMAMKDGELVIWDSVHPCYTVFHEQTETFSS
                     LWSEYHDDFRQFLHIYSQDVACYGENLAYFPKGFIENMFFVSANPWVSFTSFDLNVANM
                     DNFFAPVFTMGKYYTQGDKVLMPLAIQVHHAVCDGFHVGRMLNELQQYCDEWQGGA"
     primer_bind     complement(1697..1716)
                     /label=CAT-R
                     /note="Chloramphenicol resistance gene, reverse primer"
     terminator      2309..2340
                     /label=tonB terminator
                     /note="bidirectional E. coli tonB-P14 transcription
                     terminator"
     CDS             complement(2368..3246)
                     /codon_start=1
                     /gene="araC"
                     /product="L-arabinose regulatory protein"
                     /label=araC
                     /translation="MAEAQNDPLLPGYSFNAHLVAGLTPIEANGYLDFFIDRPLGMKGY
                     ILNLTIRGQGVVKNQGREFVCRPGDILLFPPGEIHHYGRHPEAREWYHQWVYFRPRAYW
                     HEWLNWPSIFANTGFFRPDEAHQPHFSDLFGQIINAGQGEGRYSELLAINLLEQLLLRR
                     MEAINESLHPPMDNRVREACQYISDHLADSNFDIASVAQHVCLSPSRLSHLFRQQLGIS
                     VLSWREDQRISQAKLLLSTTRMPIATVGRNVGFDDQLYFSRVFKKCTGASPSEFRAGCE
                     EKVNDVAVKLS"
     promoter        3273..3557
                     /gene="araBAD"
                     /label=araBAD promoter
                     /note="promoter of the L-arabinose operon of E. coli; the
                     araC regulatory gene is transcribed in the opposite
                     direction (Guzman et al., 1995)"
     primer_bind     3480..3499
                     /label=pBAD Forward
                     /note="For vectors with E. coli araBAD promoter, forward
                     primer"
ORIGIN
        1 aacgaattca agcttgatat cattcaggac gagcctcaga ctccagcgta actggactga
       61 aaacaaacta aagcgccctt gtggcgcttt agttttgttc cgcggccacc ggctggctcg
      121 cttcgctcgg cccgtggaca accctgctgg acaagctgat ggacaggctg cgcctgccca
      181 cgagcttgac cacagggatt gcccaccggc tacccagcct tcgaccacat acccaccggc
      241 tccaactgcg cggcctgcgg ccttgcccca tcaatttttt taattttctc tggggaaaag
      301 cctccggcct gcggcctgcg cgcttcgctt gccggttgga caccaagtgg aaggcgggtc
      361 aaggctcgcg cagcgaccgc gcagcggctt ggccttgacg cgcctggaac gacccaagcc
      421 tatgcgagtg ggggcagtcg aaggcgaagc ccgcccgcct gccccccgag cctcacggcg
      481 gcgagtgcgg gggttccaag ggggcagcgc caccttgggc aaggccgaag gccgcgcagt
      541 cgatcaacaa gccccggagg ggccactttt tgccggaggg ggagccgcgc cgaaggcgtg
      601 ggggaacccc gcaggggtgc ccttctttgg gcaccaaaga actagatata gggcgaaatg
      661 cgaaagactt aaaaatcaac aacttaaaaa aggggggtac gcaacagctc attgcggcac
      721 cccccgcaat agctcattgc gtaggttaaa gaaaatctgt aattgactgc cacttttacg
      781 caacgcataa ttgttgtcgc gctgccgaaa agttgcagct gattgcgcat ggtgccgcaa
      841 ccgtgcggca ccctaccgca tggagataag catggccacg cagtccagag aaatcggcat
      901 tcaagccaag aacaagcccg gtcactgggt gcaaacggaa cgcaaagcgc atgaggcgtg
      961 ggccgggctt attgcgagga aacccacggc ggcaatgctg ctgcatcacc tcgtggcgca
     1021 gatgggccac cagaacgccg tggtggtcag ccagaagaca ctttccaagc tcatcggacg
     1081 ttctttgcgg acggtccaat acgcagtcaa ggacttggtg gccgagcgct ggatctccgt
     1141 cgtgaagctc aacggccccg gcaccgtgtc ggcctacgtg gtcaatgacc gcgtggcgtg
     1201 gggccagccc cgcgaccagt tgcgcctgtc ggtgttcagt gccgccgtgg tggttgatca
     1261 cgacgaccag gacgaatcgc tgttggggca tggcgacctg cgccgcatcc cgaccctgta
     1321 tccgggcgag cagcaactac cgaccggccc cggcgaggag ccgcccagcc agcccggcat
     1381 tccgggcatg gaaccagacc tgccagcctt gaccgaaacg gaggaatggg aacggcgcgg
     1441 gcagcagcgc ctgccgatgc ccgatgagcc gtgttttctg gacgatggcg agccgttgga
     1501 gccgccgaca cgggtcacgc tgccgcgccg gtagtacgta agaggttcca actttcacca
     1561 taatgaaata agatcactac cgggcgtatt ttttgagtta tcgagatttt caggagctaa
     1621 ggaagctaaa atggagaaaa aaatcactgg atataccacc gttgatatat cccaatggca
     1681 tcgtaaagaa cattttgagg catttcagtc agttgctcaa tgtacctata accagaccgt
     1741 tcagctggat attacggcct ttttaaagac cgtaaagaaa aataagcaca agttttatcc
     1801 ggcctttatt cacattcttg cccgcctgat gaatgctcat ccggaattcc gtatggcaat
     1861 gaaagacggt gagctggtga tatgggatag tgttcaccct tgttacaccg ttttccatga
     1921 gcaaactgaa acgttttcat cgctctggag tgaataccac gacgatttcc ggcagtttct
     1981 acacatatat tcgcaagatg tggcgtgtta cggtgaaaac ctggcctatt tccctaaagg
     2041 gtttattgag aatatgtttt tcgtctcagc caatccctgg gtgagtttca ccagttttga
     2101 tttaaacgtg gccaatatgg acaacttctt cgcccccgtt ttcaccatgg gcaaatatta
     2161 tacgcaaggc gacaaggtgc tgatgccgct ggcgattcag gttcatcatg ccgtttgtga
     2221 tggcttccat gtcggcagaa tgcttaatga attacaacag tactgcgatg agtggcaggg
     2281 cggggcgtaa acgcgtggat ccccctcaag tcaaaagcct ccggtcggag gcttttgact
     2341 ttctgctatg gaggtcaggt atgattttta tgacaacttg acggctacat cattcacttt
     2401 ttcttcacaa ccggcacgga actcgctcgg gctggccccg gtgcattttt taaatacccg
     2461 cgagaaatag agttgatcgt caaaaccaac attgcgaccg acggtggcga taggcatccg
     2521 ggtggtgctc aaaagcagct tcgcctggct gatacgttgg tcctcgcgcc agcttaagac
     2581 gctaatccct aactgctggc ggaaaagatg tgacagacgc gacggcgaca agcaaacatg
     2641 ctgtgcgacg ctggcgatat caaaattgct gtctgccagg tgatcgctga tgtactgaca
     2701 agcctcgcgt acccgattat ccatcggtgg atggagcgac tcgttaatcg cttccatgcg
     2761 ccgcagtaac aattgctcaa gcagatttat cgccagcagc tccgaatagc gcccttcccc
     2821 ttgcccggcg ttaatgattt gcccaaacag gtcgctgaaa tgcggctggt gcgcttcatc
     2881 cgggcgaaag aaccccgtat tggcaaatat tgacggccag ttaagccatt catgccagta
     2941 ggcgcgcgga cgaaagtaaa cccactggtg ataccattcg cgagcctccg gatgacgacc
     3001 gtagtgatga atctctcctg gcgggaacag caaaatatca cccggtcggc aaacaaattc
     3061 tcgtccctga tttttcacca ccccctgacc gcgaatggtg agattgagaa tataaccttt
     3121 cattcccagc ggtcggtcga taaaaaaatc gagataaccg ttggcctcaa tcggcgttaa
     3181 acccgccacc agatgggcat taaacgagta tcccggcagc aggggatcat tttgcgcttc
     3241 agccatactt ttcatactcc cgccattcag agaagaaacc aattgtccat attgcatcag
     3301 acattgccgt cactgcgtct tttactggct cttctcgcta accaaaccgg taaccccgct
     3361 tattaaaagc attctgtaac aaagcgggac caaagccatg acaaaaacgc gtaacaaaag
     3421 tgtctataat cacggcagaa aagtccacat tgattatttg cacggcgtca cactttgcta
     3481 tgccatagca tttttatcca taagattagc ggatcctacc tgacgctttt tatcgcaact
     3541 ctctactgtt tctccatacc cgtttttttg ggctagagaa ttcgtc
//
