>Addgene plasmid #22819 | pBTB-3 | addgene partial sequence | sequence record 28828 | 22819 with CAT-R 5'-GCAACTGACTGAAATGCCTC
ATATCAACGGTGGTATATCCAGTGATTTTTTTCTCCATTTTAGCTTCCTTAGCTCCTGAAAATCTCGATA
ACTCAAAAAATACGCCCGGTAGTGATCTTATTTCATTATGGTGAAAGTTGGAACCTCTTACGTACGGCGC
GGCAGCGTGACCCGTGTCGGCGGCTCCAACGGCTCGCCATCGTCCAGAAAACACGGCTCATCGGGCATCG
GCAGGCGCTGCTGCCCGCGCCGTTCCCATTCCTCCGTTTCGGTCAAGGCTGGCAGGTCTGGTTCCATGCC
CGGAATGCCGGGCTGGCTGGGCGGCTCCTCGCCGGGGCCGGTCGGTAGTTGCTGCTCGCCCGGATACAGG
GTCGGGATGCGGCGCAGGTCGCCATGCCCCAACAGCGATTCGTCCTGGTCGTCGTGATCAACCACCACGG
CGGCACTGAACACCGACAGGCGCAACTGGTCGCGGGGCTGGCCCCACGCCACGCGGTCATTGACCACGTA
GGCCGACACGGTGCCGGGGCCGTTGAGCTTCACGACGGAGATCCAGCGCTCGGCCACCAAGTCCTTGACT
GCGTATTGGACCGTCCGCAAAGAACGTCCGATGAGCTTGGAAAGTGTCTTCTGGCTGACCACCACGGCGT
TCTGGTGGCCCATCTGCGCCACGAGGTGATGCAGCAGCATTGCCGCCGTGGGTTTCCTCGCAATAAGCCC
GGGCCCACGCCTCATGCGCTTTGCGTTCCGTTT
